Addgene plasmid #53512: pUAST tdTomato mouse Rab35 CA
Depositing lab: Matthew Scott. Depositing organization: Stanford University. Publication: Rab35 controls actin bundling by recruiting fascin as an effector protein. Zhang J, Fonovic M, Suyama K, Bogyo M, Scott MP. Science. 2009 Sep 4;325(5945):1250-4. doi: 10.1126/science.1174921. PubMed 19729655.
Backbone
  Vector backbone: pUAST
  Vector type: Insect Expression
Growth in bacteria
  Bacterial resistance: Ampicillin, 100 μg/mL
  Growth temperature: 37°C
  Growth strain: DH5alpha
  Copy number: Unknown
Gene/Insert
  Gene/Insert name: Rab35
  Species: M. musculus (mouse)
  Mutation: Q67L
  Entrez Gene: Rab35 (a.k.a. 9530019H02Rik, AU040256, H-ray, RAB1C, RAY)
  Promoter: GAL4
  Tag / fusion protein: tdtomato (N terminal on backbone)
  Cloning method: Gateway Cloning
  Sequencing primers: 5′ tdTomato-Fwd; 3′ SV40pA-R
Terms and licenses: Academic/Nonprofit Terms; Industry Terms: Not Available to Industry
How to cite: pUAST tdTomato mouse Rab35 CA was a gift from Matthew Scott (Addgene plasmid # 53512 ; http://n2t.net/addgene:53512 ; RRID:Addgene_53512)
