[The description below was written by a language model from this plasmid's Addgene catalogue record.]
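Description:
pUAST tdTomato mouse Rab35 CA is an insect expression plasmid built on the pUAST backbone, the standard Drosophila vector for GAL4-dependent transgene expression. It is propagated in E. coli under ampicillin selection; the record lists the copy number as unknown, and no feature table is provided, so the bacterial origin and other backbone elements are not itemised here. The promoter is recorded as GAL4, which in pUAST-type vectors means an upstream activating sequence array bound by the yeast GAL4 transcription factor. The insert is therefore transcribed only in cells that also supply GAL4, whether from a co-transfected driver plasmid in cultured insect cells or from a tissue-specific driver line in flies. The use of an SV40 polyA reverse sequencing primer suggests an SV40 polyadenylation signal downstream of the insert.

The payload is mouse Rab35, a small GTPase, carrying the Q67L substitution. The "CA" in the name denotes constitutively active: mutation of this conserved glutamine in Rab proteins is generally understood to impair GTP hydrolysis, holding the protein in its GTP-bound, effector-engaging state. The coding sequence was introduced by Gateway recombination downstream of a tdTomato tag carried on the backbone, giving an N-terminal red fluorescent fusion. This leaves the Rab C-terminus free, which matters because Rab membrane targeting depends on C-terminal prenylation.

The associated publication concerns Rab35 control of actin bundling through recruitment of fascin as an effector. The construct is thus suited to visualising the localisation of activated Rab35 and to testing the gain-of-function consequences of locked-on Rab35 signalling for actin organisation and cell morphology in insect systems.
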