>Addgene plasmid #53512 | pUAST tdTomato mouse Rab35 CA | addgene partial sequence | sequence record 83931 | tdTomato-Fwd 5'-ctgttcctgtacggcatgg-3'
AGCTTCGAATTCTGCAGTCGACGGTACCGCGGGCCCGGGATCATCAACAAGTTTGTACAAAAAAGCAGGC
TTAATGGCCCGGGACTACGACCACCTCTTCAAGCTGCTCATCATCGGCGACAGCGGTGTGGGCAAGAGCA
GCTTGCTGTTACGATTCGCAGACAACACCTTCTCAGGCAGCTACATCACCACAATCGGAGTGGATTTCAA
GATTCGGACTGTGGAGATCAACGGGGAGAAGGTGAAGCTGCAGATCTGGGACACGGCAGGGCTAGAGCGC
TTCCGCACCATCACCTCTACGTATTATCGGGGGACCCATGGGGTCATTGTGGTTTACGACGTCACTAGTG
CCGAGTCCTTTGTCAACGTCAAGCGATGGCTTCATGAAATCAACCAGAACTGTGACGATGTGTGCCGAAT
ATTAGTGGGCAATAAGAATGATGACCCTGAGCGGAAGGTGGTAGAGACAGAAGATGCCTACAAATTTGCC
GGGCAGATGGGGATCCAGCTCTTTGAGACCAGTGCCAAGGAGAACGTCAATGTGGAAGAGATGTTCAACT
GTATCACAGAGCTGGTTCTGCGAGCAAAGAAAGACAACTTGGCGAAACAGCAGCAGCAACAACAGAACGA
TGTGGTGAAGCTCACCAAAAACAGTAAACGAAAGAAACGCTGCTGCTAAAACCCAGCTTTCTTGTACAAA
GTGGTTGATGATCCTCTAGAGGATCTTTGTGAAGGAACCTTACTTCTGTGGTGTGACATAATTGGACAAA
CTACCTACAGAGATTTAAAGCTCTAAGGTAAATATAAAATTTTTAAGTGTATAATGTGTTAAACTACTGA
TTCTAATTGTTTGTGTATTTTAGATTCCAACCTATGGAACTGATGAATGGGAGCAGTGGTGGAATGCCTT
TAATGAGGAAAACCTG
